>Addgene plasmid #227693 | pICH47742::p35S-PE2max-NC::tEURb7 | addgene full sequence | sequence record 452430 | Addgene NGS Result
TCTGTGAAGACAAGCAAGAATTCAAGCTTGGAGGAATTCCAATCCCACAAAAATCTGAGCTTAACAGCAC
AGTTGCTCCTCTCAGAGCAGAATCGGGTATTCAACACCCTCATATCAACTACTACGTTGTGTATAACGGT
CCACATGCCGGTATATACGATGACTGGGGTTGTACAAAGGCGGCAACAAACGGCGTTCCCGGAGTTGCAC
ACAAGAAATTTGCCACTATTACAGAGGCAAGAGCAGCAGCTGACGCGTACACAACAAGTCAGCAAACAGA
CAGGTTGAACTTCATCCCCAAAGGAGAAGCTCAACTCAAGCCCAAGAGCTTTGCTAAGGCCCTAACAAGC
CCACCAAAGCAAAAAGCCCACTGGCTCACGCTAGGAACCAAAAGGCCCAGCAGTGATCCAGCCCCAAAAG
AGATCTCCTTTGCCCCGGAGATTACAATGGACGATTTCCTCTATCTTTACGATCTAGGAAGGAAGTTCGA
AGGTGAAGGTGACGACACTATGTTCACCACTGATAATGAGAAGGTTAGCCTCTTCAATTTCAGAAAGAAT
GCTGACCCACAGATGGTTAGAGAGGCCTACGCAGCAAGTCTCATCAAGACGATCTACCCGAGTAACAATC
TCCAGGAGATCAAATACCTTCCCAAGAAGGTTAAAGATGCAGTCAAAAGATTCAGGACTAATTGCATCAA
GAACACAGAGAAAGACATATTTCTCAAGATCAGAAGTACTATTCCAGTATGGACGATTCAAGGCTTGCTT
CATAAACCAAGGCAAGTAATAGAGATTGGAGTCTCTAAAAAGGTAGTTCCTACTGAATCTAAGGCCATGC
ATGGAGTCTAAGATTCAAATCGAGGATCTAACAGAACTCGCCGTCAAGACTGGCGAACAGTTCATACAGA
GTCTTTTACGACTCAATGACAAGAAGAAAATCTTCGTCAACATGGTGGAGCACGACACTCTGGTCTACTC
CAAAAATGTCAAAGATACAGTCTCAGAAGATCAAAGGGCTATTGAGACTTTTCAACAAAGGATAATTTCG
GGAAACCTCCTCGGATTCCATTGCCCAGCTATCTGTCACTTCATCGAAAGGACAGTAGAAAAGGAAGGTG
GCTCCTACAAATGCCATCATTGCGATAAAGGAAAGGCTATCATTCAAGATCTCTCTGCCGACAGTGGTCC
CAAAGATGGACCCCCACCCACGAGGAGCATCGTGGAAAAAGAAGAGGTTCCAACCACGTCTACAAAGCAA
GTGGATTGATGTGACATCTCCACTGACGTAAGGGATGACGCACAATCCCACTATCCTTCGCAAGACCCTT
CCTCTATATAAGGAAGTTCATTTCATTTGGAGAGGACACGCTCGAGTATAAGAGCTCATTTTTACAACAA
TTACCAACAACAACAAACAACAAACAACATTACAATTACATTTACAATTATCGATACAATGAAACGGACA
GCCGACGGAAGCGAGTTCGAGTCACCAAAGAAGAAGCGGAAAGTCGACAAGAAGTACAGCATCGGCCTGG
ACATCGGCACCAACTCTGTGGGCTGGGCCGTGATCACCGACGAGTACAAGGTGCCCAGCAAGAAATTCAA
GGTGCTGGGCAACACCGACCGGCACAGCATCAAGAAGAACCTGATCGGAGCCCTGCTGTTCGACAGCGGC
GAAACAGCCGAGGCCACCCGGCTGAAGAGAACCGCCAGAAGAAGATACACCAGACGGAAGAACCGGATCT
GCTATCTGCAAGAGATCTTCAGCAACGAGATGGCCAAGGTGGACGACAGCTTCTTCCACAGACTGGAAGA
GTCCTTCCTGGTGGAAGAGGATAAGAAGCACGAGCGGCACCCCATCTTCGGCAACATCGTGGACGAGGTG
GCCTACCACGAGAAGTACCCCACCATCTACCACCTGAGAAAGAAACTGGTGGACAGCACCGACAAGGCCG
ACCTGCGGCTGATCTATCTGGCCCTGGCCCACATGATCAAGTTCCGGGGCCACTTCCTGATCGAGGGCGA
CCTGAACCCCGACAACAGCGACGTGGACAAGCTGTTCATCCAGCTGGTGCAGACCTACAACCAGCTGTTC
GAGGAAAACCCCATCAACGCCAGCGGCGTGGACGCCAAGGCCATCCTGTCTGCCAGACTGAGCAAGAGCA
GAAAGCTGGAAAATCTGATCGCCCAGCTGCCCGGCGAGAAGAAGAATGGCCTGTTCGGAAACCTGATTGC
CCTGAGCCTGGGCCTGACCCCCAACTTCAAGAGCAACTTCGACCTGGCCGAGGATGCCAAACTGCAGCTG
AGCAAGGACACCTACGACGACGACCTGGACAACCTGCTGGCCCAGATCGGCGACCAGTACGCCGACCTGT
TTCTGGCCGCCAAGAACCTGTCCGACGCCATCCTGCTGAGCGACATCCTGAGAGTGAACACCGAGATCAC
CAAGGCCCCCCTGAGCGCCTCTATGATCAAGAGATACGACGAGCACCACCAGGACCTGACCCTGCTGAAA
GCTCTCGTGCGGCAGCAGCTGCCTGAGAAGTACAAAGAGATTTTCTTCGACCAGAGCAAGAACGGCTACG
CCGGCTACATTGACGGCGGAGCCAGCCAGGAAGAGTTCTACAAGTTCATCAAGCCCATCCTGGAAAAGAT
GGACGGCACCGAGGAACTGCTCGTGAAGCTGAAGAGAGAGGACCTGCTGCGGAAGCAGCGGACCTTCGAC
AACGGCAGCATCCCCCACCAGATCCACCTGGGAGAGCTGCACGCCATTCTGCGGCGGCAGGAAGATTTTT
ACCCATTCCTGAAGGACAACCGGGAAAAGATCGAGAAGATCCTGACCTTCCGCATCCCCTACTACGTGGG
CCCTCTGGCCAGGGGAAACAGCAGATTCGCCTGGATGACCAGAAAGAGCGAGGAAACCATCACCCCCTGG
AACTTCGAGGAAGTGGTGGACAAGGGCGCTTCCGCCCAGAGCTTCATCGAGCGGATGACCAACTTCGATA
AGAACCTGCCCAACGAGAAGGTGCTGCCCAAGCACAGCCTGCTGTACGAGTACTTCACCGTGTATAACGA
GCTGACCAAAGTGAAATACGTGACCGAGGGAATGAGAAAGCCCGCCTTCCTGAGCGGCGAGCAGAAAAAG
GCCATCGTGGACCTGCTGTTCAAGACCAACCGGAAAGTGACCGTGAAGCAGCTGAAAGAGGACTACTTCA
AGAAAATCGAGTGCTTCGACTCCGTGGAAATCTCCGGCGTGGAAGATCGGTTCAACGCCTCCCTGGGCAC
ATACCACGATCTGCTGAAAATTATCAAGGACAAGGACTTCCTGGACAATGAGGAAAACGAGGACATTCTG
GAAGATATCGTGCTGACCCTGACACTGTTTGAGGACAGAGAGATGATCGAGGAACGGCTGAAAACCTATG
CCCACCTGTTCGACGACAAAGTGATGAAGCAGCTGAAGCGGCGGAGATACACCGGCTGGGGCAGGCTGAG
CCGGAAGCTGATCAACGGCATCCGGGACAAGCAGTCCGGCAAGACAATCCTGGATTTCCTGAAGTCCGAC
GGCTTCGCCAACAGAAACTTCATGCAGCTGATCCACGACGACAGCCTGACCTTTAAAGAGGACATCCAGA
AAGCCCAGGTGTCCGGCCAGGGCGATAGCCTGCACGAGCACATTGCCAATCTGGCCGGCAGCCCCGCCAT
TAAGAAGGGCATCCTGCAGACAGTGAAGGTGGTGGACGAGCTCGTGAAAGTGATGGGCCGGCACAAGCCC
GAGAACATCGTGATCGAAATGGCCAGAGAGAACCAGACCACCCAGAAGGGACAGAAGAACAGCCGCGAGA
GAATGAAGCGGATCGAAGAGGGCATCAAAGAGCTGGGCAGCCAGATCCTGAAAGAACACCCCGTGGAAAA
CACCCAGCTGCAGAACGAGAAGCTGTACCTGTACTACCTGCAGAATGGGCGGGATATGTACGTGGACCAG
GAACTGGACATCAACCGGCTGTCCGACTACGATGTGGACGCTATCGTGCCTCAGAGCTTTCTGAAGGACG
ACTCCATCGACAACAAGGTGCTGACCAGAAGCGACAAGAACCGGGGCAAGAGCGACAACGTGCCCTCCGA
AGAGGTCGTGAAGAAGATGAAGAACTACTGGCGGCAGCTGCTGAACGCCAAGCTGATTACCCAGAGAAAG
TTCGACAATCTGACCAAGGCCGAGAGAGGCGGCCTGAGCGAACTGGATAAGGCCGGCTTCATCAAGAGAC
AGCTGGTGGAAACCCGGCAGATCACAAAGCACGTGGCACAGATCCTGGACTCCCGGATGAACACTAAGTA
CGACGAGAATGACAAGCTGATCCGGGAAGTGAAAGTGATCACCCTGAAGTCCAAGCTGGTGTCCGATTTC
CGGAAGGATTTCCAGTTTTACAAAGTGCGCGAGATCAACAACTACCACCACGCCCACGACGCCTACCTGA
ACGCCGTCGTGGGAACCGCCCTGATCAAAAAGTACCCTAAGCTGGAAAGCGAGTTCGTGTACGGCGACTA
CAAGGTGTACGACGTGCGGAAGATGATCGCCAAGAGCGAGCAGGAAATCGGCAAGGCTACCGCCAAGTAC
TTCTTCTACAGCAACATCATGAACTTTTTCAAGACCGAGATTACCCTGGCCAACGGCGAGATCCGGAAGC
GGCCTCTGATCGAGACAAACGGCGAAACCGGGGAGATCGTGTGGGATAAGGGCCGGGATTTTGCCACCGT
GCGGAAAGTGCTGAGCATGCCCCAAGTGAATATCGTGAAAAAGACCGAGGTGCAGACAGGCGGCTTCAGC
AAAGAGTCTATCCTGCCCAAGAGGAACAGCGATAAGCTGATCGCCAGAAAGAAGGACTGGGACCCTAAGA
AGTACGGCGGCTTCGACAGCCCCACCGTGGCCTATTCTGTGCTGGTGGTGGCCAAAGTGGAAAAGGGCAA
GTCCAAGAAACTGAAGAGTGTGAAAGAGCTGCTGGGGATCACCATCATGGAAAGAAGCAGCTTCGAGAAG
AATCCCATCGACTTTCTGGAAGCCAAGGGCTACAAAGAAGTGAAAAAGGACCTGATCATCAAGCTGCCTA
AGTACTCCCTGTTCGAGCTGGAAAACGGCCGGAAGAGAATGCTGGCCTCTGCCGGCGAACTGCAGAAGGG
AAACGAACTGGCCCTGCCCTCCAAATATGTGAACTTCCTGTACCTGGCCAGCCACTATGAGAAGCTGAAG
GGCTCCCCCGAGGATAATGAGCAGAAACAGCTGTTTGTGGAACAGCACAAGCACTACCTGGACGAGATCA
TCGAGCAGATCAGCGAGTTCTCCAAGAGAGTGATCCTGGCCGACGCTAATCTGGACAAAGTGCTGTCCGC
CTACAACAAGCACCGGGATAAGCCCATCAGAGAGCAGGCCGAGAATATCATCCACCTGTTTACCCTGACC
AATCTGGGAGCCCCTGCCGCCTTCAAGTACTTTGACACCACCATCGACCGGAAGAGGTACACCAGCACCA
AAGAGGTGCTGGACGCCACCCTGATCCACCAGAGCATCACCGGCCTGTACGAGACACGGATCGACCTGTC
TCAGCTGGGAGGTGACTCCGGCGGAAGCTCTGGTGGCAGCAAGCGGACCGCCGACGGCTCTGAATTCGAG
AGCCCTAAGAAGAAAAGAAAGGTGAGCGGAGGCTCTAGCGGCGGAAGCACCCTGAACATTGAAGATGAGT
ATAGACTGCATGAAACAAGCAAGGAACCCGACGTGTCCCTGGGCTCCACCTGGCTGTCCGACTTTCCCCA
GGCCTGGGCCGAGACAGGAGGAATGGGCCTGGCCGTGCGGCAGGCACCCCTGATCATCCCTCTGAAGGCC
ACCTCTACACCCGTGAGCATCAAGCAGTACCCTATGTCTCAGGAGGCCAGACTGGGCATCAAGCCTCACA
TCCAGAGGCTGCTGGACCAGGGCATCCTGGTGCCATGCCAGAGCCCCTGGAACACACCACTGCTGCCCGT
GAAGAAGCCAGGCACCAATGACTATAGACCCGTGCAGGATCTGAGAGAGGTGAACAAGAGGGTGGAGGAT
ATCCACCCCACCGTGCCCAACCCTTACAATCTGCTGTCCGGCCTGCCCCCTTCTCACCAGTGGTATACAG
TGCTGGACCTGAAGGATGCCTTCTTTTGTCTGAGACTGCACCCTACCAGCCAGCCACTGTTCGCCTTTGA
GTGGAGGGACCCTGAGATGGGCATCTCTGGCCAGCTGACCTGGACACGCCTGCCTCAGGGCTTCAAGAAT
AGCCCAACACTGTTTAACGAGGCCCTGCACCGCGACCTGGCAGATTTCCGGATCCAGCACCCAGATCTGA
TCCTGCTGCAGTACGTGGACGATCTGCTGCTGGCCGCCACCAGCGAGCTGGATTGCCAGCAGGGAACACG
CGCCCTGCTGCAGACCCTGGGAAACCTGGGATATAGGGCATCCGCCAAGAAGGCCCAGATCTGTCAGAAG
CAGGTGAAGTACCTGGGCTATCTGCTGAAGGAGGGCCAGAGATGGCTGACAGAGGCCAGGAAGGAGACAG
TGATGGGCCAGCCAACACCCAAGACCCCAAGACAGCTGAGGGAGTTCCTGGGCAAAGCAGGATTTTGCAG
GCTGTTCATCCCAGGATTCGCAGAGATGGCAGCACCTCTGTACCCACTGACCAAGCCGGGCACCCTGTTT
AATTGGGGCCCTGACCAGCAGAAGGCCTATCAGGAGATCAAGCAGGCCCTGCTGACAGCACCAGCCCTGG
GCCTGCCAGACCTGACCAAGCCTTTCGAGCTGTTTGTGGATGAGAAGCAGGGCTACGCCAAGGGCGTGCT
GACCCAGAAGCTGGGACCATGGAGACGGCCCGTGGCCTATCTGTCCAAGAAGCTGGACCCAGTGGCAGCA
GGATGGCCACCATGCCTGAGGATGGTGGCAGCAATCGCCGTGCTGACAAAGGATGCCGGCAAGCTGACCA
TGGGACAGCCACTGGTCATCCTGGCACCACACGCAGTGGAGGCCCTGGTGAAGCAGCCTCCAGATCGCTG
GCTGTCTAACGCCCGGATGACACACTACCAGGCCCTGCTGCTGGACACCGATCGCGTGCAGTTTGGCCCT
GTGGTGGCCCTGAATCCAGCCACCCTGCTGCCTCTGCCAGAGGAGGGCCTGCAGCACAACTGTCTGGACA
TCCTGGCAGAGGCACACGGAACAAGGCCAGACCTGACCGATCAGCCCCTGCCTGACGCCGATCACACATG
GTATACCGATGGAAGCTCCCTGCTGCAGGAGGGCCAGAGGAAGGCAGGAGCAGCAGTGACCACAGAGACA
GAAGTGATCTGGGCCAAGGCCCTGCCAGCAGGCACATCCGCCCAGCGGGCCGAGCTGATCGCCCTGACCC
AGGCCCTGAAGATGGCCGAGGGCAAGAAGCTGAACGTGTACACAGACTCCAGATATGCCTTCGCCACCGC
ACACATCCACGGAGAGATCTACAGGCGCCGGGGCTGGCTGACCTCTGAGGGCAAGGAGATCAAGAACAAG
GATGAGATCCTGGCCCTGCTGAAGGCCCTGTTTCTGCCCAAGCGGCTGAGCATCATCCACTGTCCTGGAC
ACCAGAAGGGACACTCCGCCGAGGCAAGGGGCAATCGGATGGCCGACCAGGCCGCCAGAAAGGCTGCTAT
TACTGAAACTCCCGACACTTCCACTCTGCTGATTGAAAACTCCTCCCCTTCTGGCGGCTCAAAAAGAACC
GCCGACGGCAGCGAATTCGAGTCTCCCAAGAAGAAGAGGAAAGTCGGCTCTGGCCCTGCCGCTAAGAGAG
TGAAGCTGGACGCCACAGTGGTGTCCGGCCAAAAGCAGGACCGCCAGGGCGGAGAACGCAGAAGGTCCCA
GCTCGATAGGGATCAGTGTGCCTACTGCAAGGAGAAGGGCCACTGGGCCAAAGACTGCCCGAAAAAGCCG
CGCGGCCCACGCGGCCCAAGGCCACAAACATCCCTCCTTTAAGCTTAAAGCAGAATGCTGAGCTAAAAGA
AAGGCTTTTTCCATTTTCGAGAGACAATGAGAAAAGAAGAAGAAGAAGAAGAAGAAGAAGAAGAAGAAGA
AGAAAAGAGTAAATAATAAAGCCCCACAGGAGGCGAAGTTCTTGTAGCTCCATGTTATCTAAGTTATTGA
TATTGTTTGCCCTATATTTTATTTCTGTCATTGTGTATGTTTTGTTCAGTTTCGATCTCCTTGCAAAATG
CAGAGATTATGAGATGAATAAACTAAGTTATATTATTATACGTGTTAATATTCTCCTCCTCTCTCTAGCT
AGCCTTTTGTTTTCTCTTTTTCTTATTTGATTTTCTTTAAATCAATCCATTTTAGGAGAGGGCCAGGGAG
TGATCCAGCAAAACATGAAGATTAGAAGAAACTTCCCTCTTTTTTTTCCTGAAAACAATTTAACGTCGAG
ATTTATCTCTTTTTGTAATGGAATCATTTCTACAGTTATGACACCAACTCGGTCCATTTGCACCCCTAAT
CATAATAGCTTTAATATTTCAAGATATTATTAAGTTAACGTTGTCAATATCCTGGAAATTTTGCAAAATG
AATCAAGCCTATATGGCTGTAATATGAATTTAAAAGCAGCTCGATGTGGTGGTAATATGTAATTTACTTG
ATTCTAAAAAAATATCCCAAGTATTAATAATTTCTGCTAGGAAGAAGGTTAGCTACGATTTACAGCAAAG
CCAGAATACAAAGAACCATAAAGTGATTGAAGCTCGAAATATACGAAGGAACAAATATTTTTAAAAAAAT
ACGCAATGACTTGGAACAAAAGAAAGTGATATATTTTTTGTTCTTAAACAAGCATCCCCTCTAAAGAATG
GCAGTTTTCCTTTGCATGTAACTATTATGCTCCCTTCGTTACAAAAATTTTGGACTACTATTGGGAACTT
CTTCTGAAAATAGTGCGCTACTATTGTCTTCTGCACGAAGTGGTTTAAACTATCAGTGTTTGACAGGATA
TATTGGCGGGTAAACCTAAGAGAAAAGAGCGTTTATTAGAATAATCGGATATTTAAAAGGGCGTGAAAAG
GTTTATCCGTTCGTCCATTTGTATGTGCATGCCAACCACAGGGTTCCCCAGATCAGGCGCTGGCTGCTGA
ACCCCCAGCCGGAACTGACCCCACAAGGCCCTAGCGTTTGCAATGCACCAGGTCATCATTGACCCAGGCG
TGTTCCACCAGGCCGCTGCCTCGCAACTCTTCGCAGGCTTCGCCGACCTGCTCGCGCCACTTCTTCACGC
GGGTGGAATCCGATCCGCACATGAGGCGGAAGGTTTCCAGCTTGAGCGGGTACGGCTCCCGGTGCGAGCT
GAAATAGTCGAACATCCGTCGGGCCGTCGGCGACAGCTTGCGGTACTTCTCCCATATGAATTTCGTGTAG
TGGTCGCCAGCAAACAGCACGACGATTTCCTCGTCGATCAGGACCTGGCAACGGGACGTTTTCTTGCCAC
GGTCCAGGACGCGGAAGCGGTGCAGCAGCGACACCGATTCCAGGTGCCCAACGCGGTCGGACGTGAAGCC
CATCGCCGTCGCCTGTAGGCGCGACAGGCATTCCTCGGCCTTCGTGTAATACCGGCCATTGATCGACCAG
CCCAGGTCCTGGCAAAGCTCGTAGAACGTGAAGGTGATCGGCTCGCCGATAGGGGTGCGCTTCGCGTACT
CCAACACCTGCTGCCACACCAGTTCGTCATCGTCGGCCCGCAGCTCGACGCCGGTGTAGGTGATCTTCAC
GTCCTTGTTGACGTGGAAAATGACCTTGTTTTGCAGCGCCTCGCGCGGGATTTTCTTGTTGCGCGTGGTG
AACAGGGCAGAGCGGGCCGTGTCGTTTGGCATCGCTCGCATCGTGTCCGGCCACGGCGCAATATCGAACA
AGGAAAGCTGCATTTCCTTGATCTGCTGCTTCGTGTGTTTCAGCAACGCGGCCTGCTTGGCCTCGCTGAC
CTGTTTTGCCAGGTCCTCGCCGGCGGTTTTTCGCTTCTTGGTCGTCATAGTTCCTCGCGTGTCGATGGTC
ATCGACTTCGCCAAACCTGCCGCCTCCTGTTCAAGACGACGCGAACGCTCCACGGCGGCCGATGGCGCGG
GCAGGGCAGGGGGAGCCAGTTGCACGCTGTCGCGCTCGATCTTGGCCGTAGCTTGCTGGACCATCGAGCC
GACGGACTGGAAGGTTTCGCGGGGCGCACGCATGACGGTGCGGCTTGCGATGGTTTCGGCATCCTCGGCG
GAAAACCCCGCGTCGATCAGTTCTTGCCTGTATGCCTTCCGGTCAAACGTCCGATTCATTCACCCTCCTT
GCGGGATTGCCCCGACTCACGCCGGGGCAATGTGCCCTTATTCCTGATTTGACCCGCCTGGTGCCTTGGT
GTCCAGATAATCCACCTTATCGGCAATGAAGTCGGTCCCGTAGACCGTCTGGCCGTCCTTCTCGTACTTG
GTATTCCGAATCTTGCCCTGCACGAATACCAGCGACCCCTTGCCCAAATACTTGCCGTGGGCCTCGGCCT
GAGAGCCAAAACACTTGATGCGGAAGAAGTCGGTGCGCTCCTGCTTGTCGCCGGCATCGTTGCGCCACAT
CTAGGATCTGCCAGGAACCGTAAAAAGGCCGCGTTGCTGGCGTTTTTCCATAGGCTCCGCCCCCCTGACG
AGCATCACAAAAATCGACGCTCAAGTCAGAGGTGGCGAAACCCGACAGGACTATAAAGATACCAGGCGTT
TCCCCCTGGAAGCTCCCTCGTGCGCTCTCCTGTTCCGACCCTGCCGCTTACCGGATACCTGTCCGCCTTT
CTCCCTTCGGGAAGCGTGGCGCTTTCTCATAGCTCACGCTGTAGGTATCTCAGTTCGGTGTAGGTCGTTC
GCTCCAAGCTGGGCTGTGTGCACGAACCCCCCGTTCAGCCCGACCGCTGCGCCTTATCCGGTAACTATCG
TCTTGAGTCCAACCCGGTAAGACACGACTTATCGCCACTGGCAGCAGCCACTGGTAACAGGATTAGCAGA
GCGAGGTATGTAGGCGGTGCTACAGAGTTCTTGAAGTGGTGGCCTAACTACGGCTACACTAGAAGAACAG
TATTTGGTATCTGCGCTCTGCTGAAGCCAGTTACCTTCGGAAAAAGAGTTGGTAGCTCTTGATCCGGCAA
ACAAACCACCGCTGGTAGCGGTGGTTTTTTTGTTTGCAAGCAGCAGATTACGCGCAGAAAAAAAGGATCT
CAAGAAGATCCTTTGATCTTTTCTACGGGGTCTGACGCTCAGTGGAACGAAAACTCACGTTAAGGGATTT
TGGTCATGAGATTATCAAAAAGGATCTTCACCTAGATCCTTTTAAATTAAAAATGAAGTTTTAAATCAAT
CTAAAGTATATATGAGTAAACTTGGTCTGACAGTTACCAATGCTTAATCAGTGAGGCACCTATCTCAGCG
ATCTGTCTATTTCGTTCATCCATAGTTGCCTGACTCCCCGTCGTGTAGATAACTACGATACGGGAGGGCT
TACCATCTGGCCCCAGTGCTGCAATGATACCGCGAGAACCACGCTCACCGGCTCCAGATTTATCAGCAAT
AAACCAGCCAGCCGGAAGGGCCGAGCGCAGAAGTGGTCCTGCAACTTTATCCGCCTCCATCCAGTCTATT
AATTGTTGCCGGGAAGCTAGAGTAAGTAGTTCGCCAGTTAATAGTTTGCGCAACGTTGTTGCCATTGCTA
CAGGCATCGTGGTGTCACGCTCGTCGTTTGGTATGGCTTCATTCAGCTCCGGTTCCCAACGATCAAGGCG
AGTTACATGATCCCCCATGTTGTGCAAAAAAGCGGTTAGCTCCTTCGGTCCTCCGATCGTTGTCAGAAGT
AAGTTGGCCGCAGTGTTATCACTCATGGTTATGGCAGCACTGCATAATTCTCTTACTGTCATGCCATCCG
TAAGATGCTTTTCTGTGACTGGTGAGTACTCAACCAAGTCATTCTGAGAATAGTGTATGCGGCGACCGAG
TTGCTCTTGCCCGGCGTCAATACGGGATAATACCGCGCCACATAGCAGAACTTTAAAAGTGCTCATCATT
GGAAAACGTTCTTCGGGGCGAAAACTCTCAAGGATCTTACCGCTGTTGAGATCCAGTTCGATGTAACCCA
CTCGTGCACCCAACTGATCTTCAGCATCTTTTACTTTCACCAGCGTTTCTGGGTGAGCAAAAACAGGAAG
GCAAAATGCCGCAAAAAAGGGAATAAGGGCGACACGGAAATGTTGAATACTCATACTCTTCCTTTTTCAA
TATTATTGAAGCATTTATCAAGGTTATTGTCTCATGAGCGGATACATATTTGAATGTATTTAGAAAAATA
AACAAATAGGGGTTCCGCGCACGAATTGGCCAGCGCTGCCATTTTTGGGGTGAGGCCGTTCGCGGCCGAG
GGGCGCAGCCCCTGGGGGGATGGGAGGCCCGCGTTAGCGGGCCGGGAGGGTTCGAGAAGGGGGGGCACCC
CCCTTCGGCGTGCGCGGTCACGCGCACAGGGCGCAGCCCTGGTTAAAAACAAGGTTTATAAATATTGGTT
TAAAAGCAGGTTAAAAGACAGGTTAGCGGTGGCCGAAAAACGGGCGGAAACCCTTGCAAATGCTGGATTT
TCTGCCTGTGGACAGCCCCTCAAATGTCAATAGGTGCGCCCCTCATCTGTCAGCACTCTGCCCCTCAAGT
GTCAAGGATCGCGCCCCTCATCTGTCAGTAGTCGCGCCCCTCAAGTGTCAATACCGCAGGGCACTTATCC
CCAGGCTTGTCCACATCATCTGTGGGAAACTCGCGTAAAATCAGGCGTTTTCGCCGATTTGCGAGGCTGG
CCAGCTCCACGTCGCCGGCCGAAATCGAGCCTGCCCCTCATCTGTCAACGCCGCGCCGGGTGAGTCGGCC
CCTCAAGTGTCAACGTCCGCCCCTCATCTGTCAGTGAGGGCCAAGTTTTCCGCGAGGTATCCACAACGCC
GGCGGCCGCGGTGTCTCGCACACGGCTTCGACGGCGTTTCTGGCGCGTTTGCAGGGCCATAGACGGCCGC
CAGCCCAGCGGCGAGGGCAACCAGCCCGGTGAGCGTCGCAAAGGAGATCCTGATCTGACTGATGGGCTGC
CTGTATCGAGTGGTGATTTTGTGCCGAGCTGCCGGTCGGGGAGCTGTTGGCTGGCTGGTGGCAGGATATA
TTGTGGTGTAAACAAATTGACGCTTAGACAACTTAATAACACATTGCGGACGTTTTTAATGTACTGGGGT
GGATGCAGTGGGCCCCAC
Features (pLannotate 1.2.2; 14 found; start..end, strand, type, name):
     33..839     +  CDS            IBMP_CAMVB (fragment): Experimental evidence at protein level: Swiss-Prot protein existence level 1. Enhances the ribosomal termination-reinitiation event leading to the translation of major open reading frames on the polycistronic viral RNAs. From Cauliflower mosaic virus (strain Bari 1) (CaMV).
   1023..1368    +  promoter       CaMV 35S promoter: strong constitutive promoter from cauliflower mosaic virus
   1320..1366    +  promoter       minimal CaMV 35S promoter: minimal 35S promoter from cauliflower mosaic virus
   1397..1450    +  misc_feature   TMV Ω: translational enhancer from the tobacco mosaic virus 5'-leader sequence (Gallie et al., 1988)
   1516..5617    +  CDS            dCas9 (fragment): catalytically dead mutant of the Cas9 endonuclease from the Streptococcus pyogenes Type II CRISPR/Cas system RNA-guided DNA-binding protein that lacks endonuclease activity due to the D10A mutation in the RuvC catalytic domain and the N863A mutation in the HNH catalytic domain
   5719..7749    +  CDS            gag-pol (fragment): POL_MLVMS - Experimental evidence at protein level: Swiss-Prot protein existence level 1. [Integrase]: Catalyzes viral DNA integration into the host chromosome, by performing a series of DNA cutting and joining reactions. This enzyme activity takes place after virion entry into a cell and reverse transcription of the RNA genome in dsDNA. The first step in the integration process is 3' processing. This step requires a complex comprising the viral genome, matrix protein and integrase. This complex is called the pre-integration complex (PIC). The integrase protein removes 2 nucleotides from each
   7843..8019    +  CDS            gag (fragment): GAG_MLVMS - Experimental evidence at protein level: Swiss-Prot protein existence level 1. [Nucleocapsid protein p10-Gag]: Involved in the packaging and encapsidation of two copies of the genome. Binds with high affinity to conserved UCUG elements within the packaging signal, located near the 5'-end of the genome. This binding is dependent on genome dimerization. From Moloney murine leukemia virus (isolate Shinnick) (MoMLV).
   9021..9045    +  misc_feature   RB T-DNA repeat: right border repeat from nopaline C58 T-DNA
   9204..10349   -  CDS            trfA: TRFA_ECOLX - Experimental evidence at protein level: Swiss-Prot protein existence level 1. Also involved in plasmid copy number control, promoting intermolecular coupling of protein bound iterons at oriV, which inhibits replication initiation. From Escherichia coli.
  10685..11273   -  rep_origin     ori: high-copy-number ColE1/pMB1/pBR322/pUC origin of replication
  11444..12304   -  CDS            AmpR: β-lactamase; bla; confers resistance to ampicillin, carbenicillin, and related antibiotics
  12305..12409   -  promoter       AmpR promoter: bla
  12496..13127   -  rep_origin     oriV: incP origin of replication
  13219..13243   +  misc_feature   LB T-DNA repeat: left border repeat from nopaline C58 T-DNA
