[The description below was written by a language model from this plasmid's Addgene catalogue record and pLannotate feature annotations shown in this document.]
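Description:
pICH47742::p35S-PE2max-NC::tEURb7 is a Golden Gate (MoClo-style) level 1, position 2 module built in the pICH47742 backbone. It carries a plant expression cassette for the prime editor PE2max-NC. The 13.3 kb plasmid is propagated in E. coli at high copy from a ColE1/pUC-type origin with ampicillin selection (AmpR under its bla promoter). The backbone also contains the incP oriV and trfA replication functions, which support broad-host-range maintenance, and nopaline-type left and right T-DNA border repeats flanking the cloning region. As a position-defined level 1 unit, it is meant to be combined with other transcription units into a higher-level multigene construct for plant transformation.

The synthetic insert, recorded as about 9.2 kb, is driven by a long version of the CaMV 35S promoter. The automated annotation picks up upstream cauliflower mosaic virus sequence (called as a viral ORF fragment) ahead of the core and minimal 35S promoter, consistent with this extended form. A TMV Ω leader follows as a translational enhancer. The coding region begins with a Streptococcus pyogenes Cas9-derived domain, which the annotation tool labels "dCas9 (fragment)". Prime editors normally use a Cas9 nickase, so this label probably reflects similarity matching rather than a catalytically dead enzyme. Next comes a Moloney murine leukemia virus pol-derived segment corresponding to the reverse transcriptase, and then a short MoMLV gag fragment matching the nucleocapsid protein, presumably the "NC" of the name. The record states that a dual terminator, EURb7, ends the cassette, although the feature table does not annotate it. The construct was developed for optimized prime editing in dicots, including tomato and Arabidopsis. A separate pegRNA expression unit, not present on this plasmid, would be needed for editing.
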