Addgene plasmid #227693: pICH47742::p35S-PE2max-NC::tEURb7
Purpose: Golden Gate level 1, position 2, PE2max-NC expression cassette.
Depositing lab: Jae-Yean Kim. Depositing organization: Gyeongsang National University. Publication: Optimized dicot prime editing enables heritable desired edits in tomato and Arabidopsis. Vu TV, Nguyen NT, Kim J, Song YJ, Nguyen TH, Kim JY. Nat Plants. 2024 Sep 6. doi: 10.1038/s41477-024-01786-w. PubMed 39242983.
Backbone
  Vector backbone: pICH47742
  Vector type: Plant Expression, CRISPR
Growth in bacteria
  Bacterial resistance: Ampicillin, 100 μg/mL
  Growth temperature: 37°C
  Growth strain: DH5alpha
  Growth instructions: The depositing lab recommends using 10beta strain for expression.
  Copy number: High Copy
Gene/Insert
  Gene/Insert name: PE2max-NC being driven by long CaMV 35S (p35S) and terminated by a dual terminator (EURb7).
  Species: Synthetic
  Insert size (bp): 9171
  Promoter: CaMV 35S
  Cloning method: Golden Gate
  Sequencing primers: 5′ GGTGTAAACAAATTGACGCTTAGA; 3′ CTCTTAGGTTTACCCGCCAA
Terms and licenses: Academic/Nonprofit Terms; Industry Terms: Not Available to Industry
How to cite: pICH47742::p35S-PE2max-NC::tEURb7 was a gift from Jae-Yean Kim (Addgene plasmid # 227693 ; http://n2t.net/addgene:227693 ; RRID:Addgene_227693)
